>Addgene plasmid #148787 | pnEA-NpM-HsNot4_275-575-del400-428-GB1His6_AG | depositor full sequence | sequence record 291235 | Full Sequence
TTCTTGAAGACGAAAGGGCCTCGTGATACGCCTATTTTTATAGGTTAATGTCATGATAATAATGGTTTCT
TAGACGTCAGGTGGCACTTTTCGGGGAAATGTGCGCGGAACCCCTATTTGTTTATTTTTCTAAATACATT
CAAATATGTATCCGCTCATGAGACAATAACCCTGATAAATGCTTCAATAATATTGAAAAAGGAAGAGTAT
GAGTATTCAACATTTCCGTGTCGCCCTTATTCCCTTTTTTGCGGCATTTTGCCTTCCTGTTTTTGCTCAC
CCAGAAACGCTGGTGAAAGTAAAAGATGCTGAAGATCAGTTGGGTGCACGAGTGGGTTACATCGAACTGG
ATCTCAACAGCGGTAAGATCCTTGAGAGTTTTCGCCCCGAAGAACGTTTTCCAATGATGAGCACTTTTAA
AGTTCTGCTATGTGGCGCGGTATTATCCCGTGTTGACGCCGGGCAAGAGCAACTCGGTCGCCGCATACAC
TATTCTCAGAATGACTTGGTTGAGTACTCACCAGTCACAGAAAAGCATCTTACGGATGGCATGACAGTAA
GAGAATTATGCAGTGCTGCCATAACCATGAGTGATAACACTGCGGCCAACTTACTTCTGACAACGATCGG
AGGACCGAAGGAGCTAACCGCTTTTTTGCACAACATGGGGGATCATGTAACTCGCCTTGATCGTTGGGAA
CCGGAGCTGAATGAAGCCATACCAAACGACGAGCGTGACACCACGATGCCTGCAGCAATGGCAACAACGT
TGCGCAAACTATTAACTGGCGAACTACTTACTCTAGCTTCCCGGCAACAATTAATAGACTGGATGGAGGC
GGATAAAGTTGCAGGACCACTTCTGCGCTCGGCCCTTCCGGCTGGCTGGTTTATTGCTGATAAATCTGGA
GCCGGTGAGCGTGGGTCTCGCGGTATCATTGCAGCACTGGGGCCAGATGGTAAGCCCTCCCGTATCGTAG
TTATCTACACGACGGGGAGTCAGGCAACTATGGATGAACGAAATAGACAGATCGCTGAGATAGGTGCCTC
ACTGATTAAGCATTGGTAACTGTCAGACCAAGTTTACTCATATATACTTTAGATTGATTTAAAACTTCAT
TTTTAATTTAAAAGGATCTAGGTGAAGATCCTTTTTGATAATCTCATGACCAAAATCCCTTAACGTGAGT
TTTCGTTCCACTGAGCGTCAGACCCCGTAGAAAAGATCAAAGGATCTTCTTGAGATCCTTTTTTTCTGCG
CGTAATCTGCTGCTTGCAAACAAAAAAACCACCGCTACCAGCGGTGGTTTGTTTGCCGGATCAAGAGCTA
CCAACTCTTTTTCCGAAGGTAACTGGCTTCAGCAGAGCGCAGATACCAAATACTGTCCTTCTAGTGTAGC
CGTAGTTAGGCCACCACTTCAAGAACTCTGTAGCACCGCCTACATACCTCGCTCTGCTAATCCTGTTACC
AGTGGCTGCTGCCAGTGGCGATAAGTCGTGTCTTACCGGGTTGGACTCAAGACGATAGTTACCGGATAAG
GCGCAGCGGTCGGGCTGAACGGGGGGTTCGTGCACACAGCCCAGCTTGGAGCGAACGACCTACACCGAAC
TGAGATACCTACAGCGTGAGCTATGAGAAAGCGCCACGCTTCCCGAAGGGAGAAAGGCGGACAGGTATCC
GGTAAGCGGCAGGGTCGGAACAGGAGAGCGCACGAGGGAGCTTCCAGGGGGAAACGCCTGGTATCTTTAT
AGTCCTGTCGGGTTTCGCCACCTCTGACTTGAGCGTCGATTTTTGTGATGCTCGTCAGGGGGGCGGAGCC
TATGGAAAAACGCCAGCAACGCGGCCTTTTTACGGTTCCTGGCCTTTTGCTGGCCTTTTGCTCACATGTT
CTTTCCTGCGTTATCCCCTGATTCTGTGGATAACCGTATTACCGCCTTTGAGTGAGCTGATACCGCTCGC
CGCAGCCGAACGACCGAGCGCAGCGAGTCAGTGAGCGAGGAAGCGGAAGAGCGCCTGATGCGGTATTTTC
TCCTTACGCATCTGTGCGGTATTTCACACCGCATATATGGTGCACTCTCAGTACAATCTGCTCTGATGCC
GCATAGTTAAGCCAGTATACACTCCGCTATCGCTACGTGACTGGGTCATGGCTGCGCCCCGACACCCGCC
AACACCCGCTGACGCGCCCTGACGGGCTTGTCTGCTCCCGGCATCCGCTTACAGACAAGCTGTGACCGTC
TCCGGGAGCTGCATGTGTCAGAGGTTTTCACCGTCATCACCGAAACGCGCGAGGCAGCTGCGGTAAAGCT
CATCAGCGTGGTCGTGAAGCGATTCACAGATGTCTGCCTGTTCATCCGCGTCCAGCTCGTTGAGTTTCTC
CAGAAGCGTTAATGTCTGGCTTCTGATAAAGCGGGCCATGTTAAGGGCGGTTTTTTCCTGTTTGGTCACT
GATGCCTCCGTGTAAGGGGGATTTCTGTTCATGGGGGTAATGATACCGATGAAACGAGAGAGGATGCTCA
CGATACGGGTTACTGATGATGAACATGCCCGGTTACTGGAACGTTGTGAGGGTAAACAACTGGCGGTATG
GATGCGGCGGGACCAGAGAAAAATCACTCAGGGTCAATGCCAGCGCTTCGTTAATACAGATGTAGGTGTT
CCACAGGGTAGCCAGCAGCATCCTGCGATGCAGATCCGGAACATAATGGTGCAGGGCGCTGACTTCCGCG
TTTCCAGACTTTACGAAACACGGAAACCGAAGACCATTCATGTTGTTGCTCAGGTCGCAGACGTTTTGCA
GCAGCAGTCGCTTCACGTTCGCTCGCGTATCGGTGATTCATTCTGCTAACCAGTAAGGCAACCCCGCCAG
CCTAGCCGGGTCCTCAACGACAGGAGCACGATCATGCGCACCCGTGGCCAGGACCCAACGCTGCCCGAGA
TGCGCCGCGTGCGGCTGCTGGAGATGGCGGACGCGATGGATATGTTCTGCCAAGGGTTGGTTTGCGCATT
CACAGTTCTCCGCAAGAATTGATTGGCTCCAATTCTTGGAGTGGTGAATCCGTTAGCGAGGTGCCGCCGG
CTTCCATTCAGGTCGAGGTGGCCCGGCTCCATGCACCGCGACGCAACGCGGGGAGGCAGACAAGGTATAG
GGCGGCGCCTACAATCCATGCCAACCCGTTCCATGTGCTCGCCGAGGCGGCATAAATCGCCGTGACGATC
AGCGGTCCAGTGATCGAAGTTAGGCTGGTAAGAGCCGCGAGCGATCCTTGAAGCTGTCCCTGATGGTCGT
CATCTACCTGCCTGGACAGCATGGCCTGCAACGCGGGCATCCCGATGCCGCCGGAAGCGAGAAGAATCAT
AATGGGGAAGGCCATCCAGCCTCGCGTCGCGAACGCCAGCAAGACGTAGCCCAGCGCGTCGGCCGCCATG
CCGGCGATAATGGCCTGCTTCTCGCCGAAACGTTTGGTGGCGGGACCAGTGACGAAGGCTTGAGCGAGGG
CGTGCAAGATTCCGAATACCGCAAGCGACAGGCCGATCATCGTCGCGCTCCAGCGAAAGCGGTCCTCGCC
GAAAATGACCCAGAGCGCTGCCGGCACCTGTCCTACGAGTTGCATGATAAAGAAGACAGTCATAAGTGCG
GCGACGATAGTCATGCCCCGCGCCCACCGGAAGGAGCTGACTGGGTTGAAGGCTCTCAAGGGCATCGGTC
GAGATCCCGGTGCCTAATGAGTGAGCTAACTTACATTAATTGCGTTGCGCTCACTGCCCGCTTTCCAGTC
GGGAAACCTGTCGTGCCAGCTGCATTAATGAATCGGCCAACGCGCGGGGAGAGGCGGTTTGCGTATTGGG
CGCCAGGGTGGTTTTTCTTTTCACCAGTGAGACGGGCAACAGCTGATTGCCCTTCACCGCCTGGCCCTGA
GAGAGTTGCAGCAAGCGGTCCACGCTGGTTTGCCCCAGCAGGCGAAAATCCTGTTTGATGGTGGTTAACG
GCGGGATATAACATGAGCTGTCTTCGGTATCGTCGTATCCCACTACCGAGATATCCGCACCAACGCGCAG
CCCGGACTCGGTAATGGCGCGCATTGCGCCCAGCGCCATCTGATCGTTGGCAACCAGCATCGCAGTGGGA
ACGATGCCCTCATTCAGCATTTGCATGGTTTGTTGAAAACCGGACATGGCACTCCAGTCGCCTTCCCGTT
CCGCTATCGGCTGAATTTGATTGCGAGTGAGATATTTATGCCAGCCAGCCAGACGCAGACGCGCCGAGAC
AGAACTTAATGGGCCCGCTAACAGCGCGATTTGCTGGTGACCCAATGCGACCAGATGCTCCACGCCCAGT
CGCGTACCGTCTTCATGGGAGAAAATAATACTGTTGATGGGTGTCTGGTCAGAGACATCAAGAAATAACG
CCGGAACATTAGTGCAGGCAGCTTCCACAGCAATGGCATCCTGGTCATCCAGCGGATAGTTAATGATCAG
CCCACTGACGCGTTGCGCGAGAAGATTGTGCACCGCCGCTTTACAGGCTTCGACGCCGCTTCGTTCTACC
ATCGACACCACCACGCTGGCACCCAGTTGATCGGCGCGAGATTTAATCGCCGCGACAATTTGCGACGGCG
CGTGCAGGGCCAGACTGGAGGTGGCAACGCCAATCAGCAACGACTGTTTGCCCGCCAGTTGTTGTGCCAC
GCGGTTGGGAATGTAATTCAGCTCCGCCATCGCCGCTTCCACTTTTTCCCGCGTTTTCGCAGAAACGTGG
CTGGCCTGGTTCACCACGCGGGAAACGGTCTGATAAGAGACACCGGCATACTCTGCGACATCGTATAACG
TTACTGGTTTCACATTCACCACCCTGAATTGACTCTCTTCCGGGCGCTATCATGCCATACCGCGAAAGGT
TTTGCGCCATTCGATGGTGTCCGGGATCTCGACGCTCTCCCTTATGCGACTCCTGCATTAGGAAGCAGCC
CAGTAGTAGGTTGAGGCCGTTGAGCACCGCCGCCGCAAGGAATGGTGCATGCAAGGAGATGGCGCCCAAC
AGTCCCCCGGCCACGGGGCCTGCCACCATACCCACGCCGAAACAAGCGCTCATGAGCCCGAAGTGGCGAG
CCCGATCTTCCCCATCGGTGATGTCGGCGATATAGGCGCCAGCAACCGCACCTGTGGCGCCGGTGATGCC
GGCCACGATGCGTCCGGCGTAGAGGATCGAGATCTCGATCCCGCGAAATTAATACGACTCACTATAGGGG
AATTGTGAGCGGATAACAATTCCCCACTAGTAATAATTTTGTTTAACTTTAAGAAGGAGATATACCATGG
AAACTGAAGAAGGTAAACTGGTAATCTGGATTAACGGCGATAAAGGCTATAACGGTCTCGCTGAAGTCGG
TAAGAAATTCGAGAAAGATACCGGAATTAAAGTCACCGTTGAGCATCCGGATAAACTGGAAGAGAAATTC
CCACAGGTTGCGGCAACTGGCGATGGCCCTGACATTATCTTCTGGGCACACGACCGCTTTGGTGGCTACG
CTCAATCTGGCCTGTTGGCTGAAATCACCCCGGACAAAGCGTTCCAGGACAAGCTGTATCCGTTTACCTG
GGATGCCGTACGTTACAACGGCAAGCTGATTGCTTACCCGATCGCTGTTGAAGCGTTATCGCTGATTTAT
AACAAAGACCTGCTGCCGAACCCGCCAAAAACCTGGGAAGAGATCCCGGCGCTGGATAAAGAACTGAAAG
CGAAAGGTAAGAGCGCCCTGATGTTCAACCTGCAAGAACCGTACTTCACCTGGCCGCTGATTGCTGCTGA
CGGGGGTTATGCGTTCAAGTATGAAAACGGCAAGTACGACATTAAAGACGTGGGCGTGGATAACGCTGGC
GCGAAAGCGGGTCTGACCTTCCTGGTTGACCTGATTAAAAACAAACACATGAATGCAGACACCGATTACT
CCATCGCAGAAGCTGCCTTTAATAAAGGCGAAACAGCGATGACCATCAACGGCCCGTGGGCATGGTCCAA
CATCGACACCAGCAAAGTGAATTATGGTGTAACGGTACTGCCGACCTTCAAGGGTCAACCATCCAAACCG
TTCGTTGGCGTGCTGAGCGCAGGTATTAACGCCGCCAGTCCGAACAAAGAGCTGGCAAAAGAGTTCCTCG
AAAACTATCTGCTGACTGATGAAGGTCTGGAAGCGGTTAATAAAGACAAACCGCTGGGTGCCGTAGCGCT
GAAGTCTTACGAGGAAGAGTTGGCGAAAGATCCACGTATTGCCGCCACGATGGAAAACGCCCAGAAAGGT
GAAATCATGCCGAACATCCCGCAGATGTCCGCTTTCTGGTATGCCGTGCGTACTGCGGTGATCAACGCCG
CCAGCGGTCGTCAGACTGTCGATGAAGCCCTTAAAGACGCGCAGACTGGTACCGGCAGCGGCCTGGAAGT
TCTGTTCCAGGGGCCCCATATGCTCGAGCCCATTGACAAACCTTCAGATTCTCTCAGTATAGGGAACGGT
GATAATTCCCAGCAGATATCTAACAGTGATACGCCTTCACCACCACCTGGTTTGTCAAAATCCAATCCAG
TCATCCCCATCAGTTCATCCAATCACAGTGCACGGTCCCCTTTTGAAGGGGCAGTAACAGAGTCACAGTC
GTTATTCTCAGACAATTTTCGCCATCCCAACCCTATCCCAAGTGGGCTTCCTCCTTTCCCCAGCTCCCCA
CAGACATCCAGTGACTGGCCTACAGCACCAGAACCACAGAGCCTCTTCACATCAGAAACAATCCCAGTAT
CATCCTCTACAGACTGGCAAGCAGCTTTTGGCTTTGGTTCTTCTAAACAACCACCTTCCCTTTCGCCCAC
ATCTCTTCAGAACTCCTCTTCACACACTACAACCGCCAAAGGTCCAGGCTCTGGATTCCTGCATCCTGCT
GCAGCTACAAATGCCAATTCTCTCAATAGTACCTTTTCAGTCTTGCCCCAGAGGTTCCCTCAATTTCAGC
AGCACCGAGCGGTTTATAATTCATTCAGTTTTCCAGGCCAGGCAGCCCGCTATCCTTGGATGGCCTTTCC
ACGCAATAGCATCATGCACTTGAACCACACAGCAAACCCCACCTCAAATAGTAATTTCTTGGACTTGAAT
CTCCCGCCACAGCACAACACAGGTCTGGGAGGGATCCCTGTAGCAGGGGAAGAAGAGGTGAAGGTTTCGA
CCATGCCACTGTCAACCTCTTCCCATTCATTACAACAAGGACAGCAGCCTACAAGTCTCCACACTACTGT
GGCCGCTAGCGGCATGCAGTACAAACTTATCCTGAACGGTAAAACCCTGAAAGGTGAAACCACCACCGAA
GCTGTTGACGCTGCTACCGCGGAAAAAGTTTTCAAACAGTACGCTAACGACAACGGTGTTGACGGTGAAT
GGACCTACGACGACGCTACCAAAACCTACACCGTAACGGAAGGTCATCATCACCATCACCACTAAGTTGG
CTGCTGCCACCCGCTGAGCAATAACTAGCATAACCCCTTGGGGCCTCTAAACGGGTCTTGAGGGGTTTTT
TGCTGAAAGGAGGAACTATATCCGGATATCCCGCAAGAGGCCCGGCAGTACCGGCATAACCAAGCCTATG
CCTACAGCATCCAGGGTGACGGTGCCGAGGATGACGATGAGCGCATTGTTAGATTTCATACACGGTGCCT
GACTGCGTTAGCAATTTAACTGTGATAAACTACCGCATTAAAGCTTATCGATGATAAGCTGTCAAACATG
AGAA
Features (pLannotate 1.2.2; 21 found; start..end, strand, type, name):
    104..208     +  promoter       AmpR promoter: bla
    209..1069    +  CDS            AmpR: β-lactamase; bla; confers resistance to ampicillin, carbenicillin, and related antibiotics
   1240..1828    +  rep_origin     ori: high-copy-number ColE1/pMB1/pBR322/pUC origin of replication
   2014..2156    -  misc_feature   bom: basis of mobility region from pBR322
   2258..2449    -  CDS            rop: Rop protein, which maintains plasmids at low copy number; rop
   2466..2846    +  CDS            YPB1_ECOLX: Protein predicted: Swiss-Prot protein existence level 4. From Escherichia coli.
   3088..3712    -  CDS            TcR (fragment): tetracycline efflux protein; tet; confers resistance to tetracycline
   3727..3748    -  protein_bind   CAP binding site: CAP binding activates transcription in the presence of cAMP. E. coli catabolite activator protein
   3761..4843    -  CDS            lacI: lac repressor; lacI; The lac repressor binds to the lac operator to inhibit transcription in E. coli. This inhibition can be relieved by adding lactose or isopropyl-β-D-thiogalactopyranoside (IPTG).
   4844..4921    -  promoter       lacI promoter: lacI
   4929..5208    -  CDS            TcR (fragment): tetracycline efflux protein; tet; confers resistance to tetracycline
   5230..5248    +  promoter       T7 promoter: promoter for bacteriophage T7 RNA polymerase
   5249..5273    +  protein_bind   lac operator: The lac repressor binds to the lac operator to inhibit transcription in E. coli. This inhibition can be relieved by adding lactose or isopropyl-β-D-thiogalactopyranoside (IPTG). lac repressor encoded by lacI
   5288..5310    +  RBS            RBS: efficient ribosome binding site from bacteriophage T7 gene 10 (Olins and Rangwala, 1989)
   5321..6417    +  CDS            MBP (fragment): maltose binding protein from E. coli; malE (mutated); This version of the gene does not encode a signal sequence, so MBP will remain in the cytosol.
   6469..7284    +  CDS            CNOT4 (fragment): CNOT4_HUMAN - Also known as NOT4. Experimental evidence at protein level: Swiss-Prot protein existence level 1. Has E3 ubiquitin ligase activity, promoting ubiquitination and degradation of target proteins (PubMed:11823428, PubMed:22159038, PubMed:26575292). Involved in activation of the JAK/STAT pathway (PubMed:11823428, PubMed:22159038). Catalyzes ubiquitination of methylated RBM15 (PubMed:26575292). Plays a role in quality control of translation of mitochondrial outer membrane-localized mRNA (PubMed:29861391). As part of the PINK1-regulated signaling, upon mitochondria damage, ubiquitinates
   7300..7457    +  CDS            GB1 (fragment): B1 domain of Streptococcal protein G effective as a solubilizing fusion partner (Cheng and Patel, 2004)
   7485..7501    +  CDS            SET1 (fragment): solubility-enhancement tag derived from T7 phage gene 10B
   7515..7562    +  terminator     T7 terminator: transcription terminator for bacteriophage T7 RNA polymerase
   7585..7689    -  CDS            TcR (fragment): tetracycline efflux protein; tet; confers resistance to tetracycline
   7737..7765    -  promoter       tet promoter: E. coli promoter for tetracycline efflux protein gene
