[The description below was written by a language model from this plasmid's Addgene catalogue record and pLannotate feature annotations shown in this document.]
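Description:
pnEA-NpM-HsNot4_275-575-del400-428-GB1His6_AG is a 7.8 kb bacterial expression plasmid for producing a fragment of human CNOT4 (NOT4), a protein with E3 ubiquitin ligase activity that associates with the CCR4-NOT complex, in E. coli. The catalogue lists the backbone as unknown, but the annotated features show a pBR322/pET-like architecture. It has a ColE1/pMB1-type origin accompanied by the bom region and the rop gene, which fits the recorded low copy number. Selection is by ampicillin resistance (bla under its own promoter). Disrupted remnants of the tetracycline resistance gene and its promoter flank the expression region and are not expected to be functional.

Expression is driven by a T7 promoter followed by a lac operator and the T7 gene 10 ribosome binding site. A plasmid-borne lacI gene supplies repressor, so transcription is IPTG-inducible in hosts that provide T7 RNA polymerase, and a T7 terminator closes the unit. The open reading frame begins with a cytosolic maltose-binding protein lacking its signal sequence. This is followed by CNOT4 residues 275–575 with an internal deletion of residues 400–428, numbered according to isoform 1. A C-terminal GB1 domain from streptococcal protein G acts as a solubility enhancer. The construct name also indicates a terminal His6 tag, although this is not annotated in the feature table; the short "SET1" hit just before the terminator is probably an incidental match.

The dual-tagged design suits soluble expression and affinity purification of this NOT4 region. The associated publication describes a CAF40-binding motif in NOT4, so the deletion variant was plausibly used for binding or structural studies, though the record does not state what the deleted segment does.
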