Addgene plasmid #148787: pnEA-NpM-HsNot4_275-575-del400-428-GB1His6_AG
Purpose: E. coli of HsNot4_275-575-del400-428
Depositing lab: Elisa Izaurralde. Depositing organization: Max Planck Institute for Developmental Biology. Publication: A conserved CAF40-binding motif in metazoan NOT4 mediates association with the CCR4-NOT complex. Keskeny C, Raisch T, Sgromo A, Igreja C, Bhandari D, Weichenrieder O, Izaurralde E. Genes Dev. 2019 Feb 1;33(3-4):236-252. doi: 10.1101/gad.320952.118. Epub 2019 Jan 28. PubMed 30692204.
Backbone
  Vector backbone: Unknown
  Vector type: Bacterial Expression
Growth in bacteria
  Bacterial resistance: Ampicillin, 100 μg/mL
  Growth temperature: 37°C
  Growth strain: DH5alpha
  Copy number: Low Copy
Gene/Insert
  Gene/Insert name: HsNot4_275-575-del400-428
  Species: H. sapiens (human)
  Entrez Gene: CNOT4 (a.k.a. CLONE243, NOT4, NOT4H)
  Cloning method: Unknown
Terms and licenses: Academic/Nonprofit Terms; Industry Terms: Not Available to Industry
Depositor comments: sequence given by variant 4 NCBI: NM_001190848.1 or Uniprot.: isoform 1 O95628-1 Plasmids from this collection were made available to the research community and donated after the lab closed. Please note that the sequence provided by the depositing laboratory may be theoretical/predicted or based on Sanger sequencing results. There may be discrepancies between sequencing results obtained by Addgene and the depositor sequence. If an Addgene verified sequence is not available, please contact before placing your order to request that our lab fully sequence the plasmid.
How to cite: pnEA-NpM-HsNot4_275-575-del400-428-GB1His6_AG was a gift from Elisa Izaurralde (Addgene plasmid # 148787 ; http://n2t.net/addgene:148787 ; RRID:Addgene_148787)
